Addgene plasmid #163420: Nup133_mEGFP(-9b)
Purpose: Mammalian expression of Nup133 fused at its carboxyl-terminus to mEGFP with no linker and a total net fusion of (-9 amino acids)
Depositing lab: Sanford Simon. Depositing organization: Rockefeller University.
Backbone
  Vector backbone: Unspecified
  Vector type: Mammalian Expression
Growth in bacteria
  Bacterial resistance: Ampicillin, 100 μg/mL
  Growth temperature: 37°C
  Growth strain: DH5alpha
  Copy number: High Copy
Gene/Insert
  Gene/Insert name: Nup133 (alt names: GAMOS8; hNUP133)
  Species: H. sapiens (human)
  Entrez Gene: NUP133 (a.k.a. GAMOS8, NPHS18, hNUP133)
  Promoter: CMV
  Tag / fusion protein: mEGFP (C terminal on insert)
  Cloning method: Gibson Cloning
Terms and licenses: Academic/Nonprofit Terms; Industry Terms: Not Available to Industry
How to cite: Nup133_mEGFP(-9b) was a gift from Sanford Simon (Addgene plasmid # 163420 ; http://n2t.net/addgene:163420 ; RRID:Addgene_163420)
