[The description below was written by a language model from this plasmid's Addgene catalogue record and pLannotate feature annotations shown in this document.]
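Description:
Nup133_mEGFP(-9b) is a mammalian expression plasmid of about 8.6 kb encoding human NUP133, a nuclear pore complex protein, fused at its carboxyl terminus directly to monomeric EGFP. The catalogue entry does not name the backbone. The feature table shows a high-copy ColE1/pUC-type origin and a β-lactamase gene for ampicillin selection in E. coli, plus an f1 origin. A single loxP site and short lacI and lacZα fragments also appear in the backbone and look like vector remnants rather than functional parts.

The fusion is driven by the human cytomegalovirus immediate early enhancer and promoter. Downstream, SV40 sequences (small t and large T intron fragments and the SV40 polyadenylation signal) provide transcript processing. The coding region is bracketed by attB1 and attB2 Gateway recombination sites, with SP6 and T7 phage promoters just outside them. This suggests descent from a Gateway-style expression clone, although the record lists Gibson assembly as the cloning method.

The NUP133 and EGFP annotations abut with no intervening linker, and EGFP is annotated only as a fragment. Both points agree with the stated design: no linker and a net fusion length of minus nine amino acids, meaning residues have been trimmed at the junction. The record does not say how the nine residues are divided between the two partners or what the "b" suffix denotes.

The naming implies the plasmid is one of a set with different junction lengths. Such tight, shortened fusions generally restrict the fluorophore's movement relative to its host protein. The record itself states the purpose only as mammalian expression of the fusion.
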