Features (pLannotate 1.2.2; 23 found; start..end, strand, type, name):
    244..297     +  CDS            lacI (fragment): lac repressor; lacI; The lac repressor binds to the lac operator to inhibit transcription in E. coli. This inhibition can be relieved by adding lactose or isopropyl-β-D-thiogalactopyranoside (IPTG).
    313..410     -  promoter       AmpR promoter: bla
    520..823     +  enhancer       CMV enhancer: human cytomegalovirus immediate early enhancer
    824..1027    +  promoter       CMV promoter: human cytomegalovirus (CMV) immediate early promoter
   1180..1198    +  promoter       SP6 promoter: promoter for bacteriophage SP6 RNA polymerase
   1199..1223    +  protein_bind   attB1: mutant version of attB; recombination site for the Gateway® BP reaction BP Clonase™
   1345..4803    +  CDS            NUP133: NU133_HUMAN - Experimental evidence at protein level: Swiss-Prot protein existence level 1. Involved in poly(A)+ RNA transport. Involved in nephrogenesis (PubMed:30179222). From Homo sapiens (Human).
   4802..5505    +  CDS            EGFP (fragment): the original enhanced GFP (Yang et al., 1996) mammalian codon-optimized
   5550..5574    -  protein_bind   attB2: mutant version of attB; recombination site for the Gateway® BP reaction BP Clonase™
   5576..5594    -  promoter       T7 promoter: promoter for bacteriophage T7 RNA polymerase
   5604..5641    +  CDS            lacZα (fragment): LacZα fragment of β-galactosidase; lacZ fragment
   5653..5767    +  intron         large T intron (fragment): SV40 (simian virus 40) large T antigen intron
   5841..5866    +  intron         small t intron (fragment): SV40 (simian virus 40) small t antigen intron
   5866..6003    +  CDS            large T antigen (fragment): large T antigen from SV40 (simian virus 40)
   6026..6160    +  polyA_signal   SV40 poly(A) signal: SV40 polyadenylation signal
   6165..6214    -  CDS            lacI (fragment): lac repressor; lacI; The lac repressor binds to the lac operator to inhibit transcription in E. coli. This inhibition can be relieved by adding lactose or isopropyl-β-D-thiogalactopyranoside (IPTG).
   6214..6281    +  CDS            lacZα (fragment): LacZα fragment of β-galactosidase; lacZ fragment
   6286..6740    +  rep_origin     f1 ori (sequence partly withheld): f1 bacteriophage origin of replication; arrow indicates direction of (+) strand synthesis
   6766..6822    +  promoter       AmpR promoter (fragment): bla
   6975..7026    +  promoter       AmpR promoter (fragment): bla
   7027..7887    +  CDS            AmpR: β-lactamase; bla; confers resistance to ampicillin, carbenicillin, and related antibiotics
   7989..8022    -  protein_bind   loxP: Cre-mediated recombination occurs in the 8-bp core sequence (GCATACAT). Cre recombinase
   8100..61      +  rep_origin     ori (across the origin): high-copy-number ColE1/pMB1/pBR322/pUC origin of replication
>Addgene plasmid #163420 | Nup133_mEGFP(-9b) | addgene full sequence | sequence record 321639 | Addgene NGS Result
CCACCTCTGACTTGAGCGTCGATTTTTGTGATGCTCGTCAGGGGGGCGGAGCCTATGGAAAAACGCCAGC
AACGCGGCCTTTTTACGGTTCCTGGCCTTTTGCTGGCCTTTTGCTCACATGTTCTTTCCTGCGTTATCCC
CTGATTCTGTGGATAACCGTATTACCGCCTTTGAGTGAGCTGATACCGCTCGCCGCAGCCGAACGACCGA
GCGCAGCGAGTCAGTGAGCGAGGAAGCGGAAGAGCGCCCAATACGCAAACCGCCTCTCCCCGCGCGTTGG
CCGATTCATTAATGCAGAGCTTGCAATTCGCGCTTTTTCAATATTATTGAAGCATTTATCAGGGTTATTG
TCTCATGAGCGGATACATATTTGAATGTATTTAGAAAAATAAACAAATAGGGGTTCCGCGCACATTTCCC
CGAAAAGTGCCACCTGACGTCTAAGAAACCATTATTATCATGACATTAACCTATAAAAATAGGCGTATTA
CGAGGCCCTTTCACGCATTAGATGCATGTCGTTACATAACTTACGGTAAATGGCCCGCCTGGCTGACCGC
CCAACGACCCCCGCCCATTGACGTCAATAATGACGTATGTTCCCATAGTAACGCCAATAGGGACTTTCCA
TTGACGTCAATGGGTGGAGTATTTACGGTAAACTGCCCACTTGGCAGTACATCAAGTGTATCATATGCCA
AGTACGCCCCCTATTGACGTCAATGACGGTAAATGGCCCGCCTGGCATTATGCCCAGTACATGACCTTAT
GGGACTTTCCTACTTGGCAGTACATCTACGTATTAGTCATCGCTATTACCATGGTGATGCGGTTTTGGCA
GTACATCAATGGGCGTGGATAGCGGTTTGACTCACGGGGATTTCCAAGTCTCCACCCCATTGACGTCAAT
GGGAGTTTGTTTTGGCACCAAAATCAACGGGACTTTCCAAAATGTCGTAACAACTCCGCCCCATTGACGC
AAATGGGCGGTAGGCGTGTACGGTGGGAGGTCTATATAAGCAGAGCTCGTTTAGTGAACCGTCAGATCGC
CTGGAGACGCCATCCACGCTGTTTTGACCTCCATAGAAGACACCGGGACCGATCCAGCCTCCGGACTCTA
GCCTAGGCCGCGGGACGGATAACAATTTCACACAGGAAACAGCTATGACCATTAGGCCTATTTAGGTGAC
ACTATAGAACAAGTTTGTACAAAAAAGCAGGCTGGTACCGGTCCGGAATTCCCGGGATATCGTCGACCCA
CGCGTCCGTTAAGTTCCGCGCGCAGGCCAGGCTGCAACCTGACGGCCAGATCCCTCGCTGTCCTAGTCGC
TGCTCCTTGGAGTCATGTTCCCAGCCGCCCCTTCTCCGCGGACCCCGGGTACCGGGTCCCGAAGGGGCCC
GCTGGCCGGACTCGGGCCCGGCTCCACGCCCCGGACGGCTAGCAGGAAGGGTCTGCCCCTGGGGTCTGCA
GTCAGCTCCCCAGTGCTCTTCTCGCCGGTCGGCCGGCGTAGCTCGCTAAGCTCGCGGGGAACACCAACAC
GAATGTTCCCACACCACTCCATAACTGAGTCTGTGAACTATGATGTGAAAACGTTTGGATCTTCTCTTCC
TGTTAAAGTCATGGAAGCCCTAACATTGGCTGAAGTCGATGACCAGCTGACCATTAACATAGATGAAGGT
GGATGGGCTTGTCTGGTGTGCAAAGAGAAGCTCATTATTTGGAAGATTGCTCTGTCACCTATTACTAAGT
TATCCGTTTGCAAAGAACTTCAGCTGCCACCTAGTGATTTCCACTGGAGTGCCGACTTAGTGGCTCTTTC
TTACTCTTCTCCCTCAGGTGAAGCACATTCTACTCAGGCTGTTGCTGTCATGGTTGCCACCAGAGAAGGA
TCTATCCGCTATTGGCCAAGCCTTGCTGGTGAAGATACCTACACAGAGGCTTTTGTAGATTCGGGAGGTG
ATAAGACTTACAGTTTCCTAACAGCAGTGCAGGGAGGAAGTTTTATTTTGTCTTCATCAGGAAGCCAACT
AATTCGGTTGATACCTGAGAGCTCAGGAAAGATTCATCAGCATATCCTGCCTCAGGGGCAAGGCATGCTT
TCAGGAATTGGTCGAAAAGTTTCTTCTCTTTTTGGAATTTTATCTCCTAGTAGTGATCTCACACTTTCAA
GTGTTCTCTGGGATAGAGAGAGATCAAGCTTTTATAGCCTGACGAGTTCAAACATCAGTAAATGGGAATT
AGATGATTCTTCAGAAAAGCATGCATACAGTTGGGATATAAATAGAGCCCTGAAGGAAAACATTACCGAT
GCTATTTGGGGATCTGAAAGTAACTATGAAGCTATTAAAGAAGGAGTCAACATTCGATATTTGGACTTTA
AGCAAAACTGTGATGGGCTGGTGATTTTGGCAGCAGCATGGCACTCAGCAGACAATCCATGTCTCATCTA
TTACTCTCTGATAACAATAGAAGATAATGGTTGCCAAATGTCAGATGCAGTTACTGTAGAAGTCACTCAA
TATAATCCACCTTTTCAGTCTGAAGACCTGATTTTGTGTCAGTTGACGGTCCCAAACTTTTCAAACCAGA
CTGCCTATCTGTATAACGAAAGTGCTGTCTATGTGTGCTCCACAGGAACTGGGAAATTTTCTCTTCCCCA
GGAGAAAATTGTCTTTAATGCACAAGGAGATAGTGTTTTAGGTGCTGGTGCCTGTGGTGGTGTTCCTATC
ATTTTTTCTAGAAACAGTGGACTGGTGTCTATTACTTCAAGGGAAAATGTGTCTATATTGGCAGAAGACT
TGGAAGGGTCTTTAGCATCTTCAGTTGCTGGACCAAACAGTGAGAGTATGATTTTTGAGACCACTACAAA
GAATGAAACTATAGCCCAGGAAGATAAAATCAAGTTGCTGAAAGCTGCCTTTCTGCAATACTGCAGAAAA
GATTTAGGTCATGCTCAAATGGTGGTTGATGAGCTCTTTTCCTCTCACTCTGATTTGGATTCTGATTCTG
AACTAGACAGGGCAGTTACCCAAATCAGTGTAGACCTGATGGATGACTACCCAGCATCTGACCCACGGTG
GGCTGAGTCTGTCCCTGAGGAAGCACCTGGGTTCAGCAATACGTCACTGATTATCCTTCACCAGCTAGAA
GACAAGATGAAAGCTCACTCTTTTCTTATGGACTTTATTCATCAAGTTGGCTTATTTGGACGTCTAGGCA
GTTTTCCAGTTAGAGGGACACCGATGGCCACTCGACTGTTGCTCTGTGAGCATGCCGAAAAGCTGTCAGC
CGCCATTGTTCTCAAGAACCACCACTCCCGGCTTTCTGACCTTGTCAACACAGCCATATTGATTGCTTTG
AACAAGAGGGAGTATGAAATCCCATCCAACCTGACTCCTGCAGATGTCTTTTTCAGGGAGGTATCCCAAG
TAGATACCATCTGTGAGTGCTTACTGGAGCATGAGGAGCAAGTCTTGAGGGATGCACCTATGGATTCCAT
TGAATGGGCTGAAGTGGTGATCAATGTGAACAATATTCTCAAGGATATGCTGCAGGCTGCTAGTCATTAT
CGCCAAAATAGAAACTCTTTGTATAGAAGAGAAGAATCACTAGAAAAAGAACCTGAATATGTTCCATGGA
CGGCAACAAGTGGTCCTGGTGGCATCCGAACGGTAATAATACGCCAGCATGAGATTGTCCTGAAGGTGGC
TTATCCACAGGCAGACAGCAACCTCCGAAACATCGTGACCGAGCAGCTGGTAGCCCTGATCGATTGCTTC
CTGGATGGTTATGTTTCTCAGCTTAAGTCTGTGGATAAATCCAGTAATCGGGAAAGATATGACAATCTGG
AGATGGAATACCTACAGAAAAGATCAGATCTCTTATCTCCTCTTCTTTCACTAGGCCAGTACCTGTGGGC
TGCTTCTCTAGCAGAGAAATACTGTGACTTTGATATATTGGTACAAATGTGTGAGCAGACTGACAACCAG
AGCCGACTCCAGCGCTACATGACCCAGTTTGCTGATCAGAATTTTTCAGACTTTCTCTTCCGTTGGTATC
TGGAGAAAGGAAAGCGAGGCAAATTATTATCTCAGCCCATTTCTCAGCATGGACAGTTGGCAAATTTTTT
GCAAGCTCATGAACATCTCAGCTGGTTACATGAAATTAATAGCCAAGAATTAGAAAAGGCTCATGCAACA
CTTCTGGGTTTGGCAAATATGGAAACTCGTTACTTTGCAAAGAAGAAAACCCTTCTTGGCTTGAGTAAAT
TGGCTGCATTAGCTTCAGACTTTTCAGAGGATATGCTACAAGAAAAAATTGAAGAAATGGCTGAGCAGGA
GCGCTTTCTACTGCATCAGGAGACCCTACCTGAACAGCTGCTGGCGGAGAAACAGCTAAATCTCAGTGCG
ATGCCAGTATTGACTGCACCACAACTCATTGGTCTATATATCTGTGAAGAAAATAGAAGAGCTAATGAAT
ATGATTTCAAGAAAGCTTTGGACTTGTTGGAATATATTGATGAGGAAGAAGATATAAATATAAATGATCT
AAAACTGGAAATCCTTTGCAAAGCTCTTCAGAGAGATAACTGGTCCAGTTCTGATGGCAAAGATGATCCA
ATTGAAGTATCTAAAGACAGTATATTTGTGAAGATCTTACAGAAACTTTTAAAAGATGGCATTCAGCTCA
GTGAGTACTTACCGGAGGTGAAAGACCTGCTACAAGCGGATCAGCTTGGAAGCTTAAAGTCCAATCCTTA
CTTCGAGTTTGTTTTGAAAGCAAATTATGAATATTATGTTCAGGAGCTGTTCACCGGGGTGGTGCCCATC
CTGGTCGAGCTGGACGGCGACGTAAACGGCCACAAGTTCAGCGTGTCCGGCGAGGGCGAGGGCGATGCCA
CCTACGGCAAGCTGACCCTGAAGTTCATCTGCACCACCGGCAAGCTGCCCGTGCCCTGGCCCACCCTCGT
GACCACCCTGACCTACGGCGTGCAGTGCTTCAGCCGCTACCCCGACCACATGAAGCAGCACGACTTCTTC
AAGTCCGCCATGCCCGAAGGCTACGTCCAGGAGCGCACCATCTTCTTCAAGGACGACGGCAACTACAAGA
CCCGCGCCGAGGTGAAGTTCGAGGGCGACACCCTGGTGAACCGCATCGAGCTGAAGGGCATCGACTTCAA
GGAGGACGGCAACATCCTGGGGCACAAGCTGGAGTACAACTACAACAGCCACAACGTCTATATCATGGCC
GACAAGCAGAAGAACGGCATCAAGGTGAACTTCAAGATCCGCCACAACATCGAGGACGGCAGCGTGCAGC
TCGCCGACCACTACCAGCAGAACACCCCCATCGGCGACGGCCCCGTGCTGCTGCCCGACAACCACTACCT
GAGCACCCAGTCCGCCCTGAGCAAAGACCCCAACGAGAAGCGCGATCACATGGTCCTGCTGGAGTTCGTG
ACCGCCGCCGGGATCACTCTCGGCATGGACGAGCTGTACAAGTAAGCGGCCGCTCTAGAGTATCCCTCGA
GGGGCCCAAGCTTACGCGTACCCAGCTTTCTTGTACAAAGTGGTCCCTATAGTGAGTCGTATTATAAGCT
AGGCACTGGCCGTCGTTTTACAACGTCGTGACTGGGAAAACTGCTAGCTTGGGATCTTTGTGAAGGAACC
TTACTTCTGTGGTGTGACATAATTGGACAAACTACCTACAGAGATTTAAAGCTCTAAGGTAAATATAAAA
TTTTTAAGTGTATAATGTGTTAAACTAGCTGCATATGCTTGCTGCTTGAGAGTTTTGCTTACTGAGTATG
ATTTATGAAAATATTATACACAGGAGCTAGTGATTCTAATTGTTTGTGTATTTTAGATTCACAGTCCCAA
GGCTCATTTCAGGCCCCTCAGTCCTCACAGTCTGTTCATGATCATAATCAGCCATACCACATTTGTAGAG
GTTTTACTTGCTTTAAAAAACCTCCCACACCTCCCCCTGAACCTGAAACATAAAATGAATGCAATTGTTG
TTGTTAACTTGTTTATTGCAGCTTATAATGGTTACAAATAAAGCAATAGCATCACAAATTTCACAAATAA
AGCATTTTTTTCACTGCATTCTAGTTGTGGTTTGTCCAAACTCATCAATGTATCTTATCATGTCTGGATC
GATCCTGCATTAATGAATCGGCCAACGCGCGGGGAGAGGCGGTTTGCGTATTGGCTGGCGTAATAGCGAA
GAGGCCCGCACCGATCGCCCTTCCCAACAGTTGCGCAGCCTGAATGGCGAATGGG
[124 nt withheld, positions 6286-6409]
C
[91 nt withheld, positions 6411-6501]
A
[49 nt withheld, positions 6503-6551]
CCTTTGACGTTGGAGTCCACGTTCTT
[37 nt withheld, positions 6578-6614]
ACCCTATCTCGGTCTATTCTTTTGATTTATAAGGGATTTTGCCGATTTCGGCCTATTGGTTAAAAAATGA
GCTGATTTAACAAAAATTTAACGCGAATTTTAACAAAATATTAACGCTTACAATTTAGGTGGCACTTTTC
GGGGAAATGTGCGCGGAACCCCTATTTGTTTATTTTTCTAAATACATTCAAATATGTATCCGCTCATGCC
AGGTCTTGGACTGGTGAGAACGGCTTGCTCGGCAGCTTCGATGTGTGCTGGAGGGAGAATAAAGGTCTAA
GATGTGCGATAGAGGGAAGTCGCATTGAATTATGTGCTGTGTAGGGATCGCTGGTATCAAATATGTGTGC
CCACCCCTGGCATGAGACAATAACCCTGATAAATGCTTCAATAATATTGAAAAAGGAAGAGTATGAGTAT
TCAACATTTCCGTGTCGCCCTTATTCCCTTTTTTGCGGCATTTTGCCTTCCTGTTTTTGCTCACCCAGAA
ACGCTGGTGAAAGTAAAAGATGCTGAAGATCAGTTGGGTGCACGAGTGGGTTACATCGAACTGGATCTCA
ACAGCGGTAAGATCCTTGAGAGTTTTCGCCCCGAAGAACGTTTTCCAATGATGAGCACTTTTAAAGTTCT
GCTATGTGGCGCGGTATTATCCCGTATTGACGCCGGGCAAGAGCAACTCGGTCGCCGCATACACTATTCT
CAGAATGACTTGGTTGAGTACTCACCAGTCACAGAAAAGCATCTTACGGATGGCATGACAGTAAGAGAAT
TATGCAGTGCTGCCATAACCATGAGTGATAACACTGCGGCCAACTTACTTCTGACAACGATCGGAGGACC
GAAGGAGCTAACCGCTTTTTTGCACAACATGGGGGATCATGTAACTCGCCTTGATCGTTGGGAACCGGAG
CTGAATGAAGCCATACCAAACGACGAGCGTGACACCACGATGCCTGTAGCAATGGCAACAACGTTGCGCA
AACTATTAACTGGCGAACTACTTACTCTAGCTTCCCGGCAACAATTAATAGACTGGATGGAGGCGGATAA
AGTTGCAGGACCACTTCTGCGCTCGGCCCTTCCGGCTGGCTGGTTTATTGCTGATAAATCTGGAGCCGGT
GAGCGTGGGTCTCGCGGTATCATTGCAGCACTGGGGCCAGATGGTAAGCCCTCCCGTATCGTAGTTATCT
ACACGACGGGGAGTCAGGCAACTATGGATGAACGAAATAGACAGATCGCTGAGATAGGTGCCTCACTGAT
TAAGCATTGGTAACTGTCAGACCAAGTTTACTCATATATACTTTAGATTGATTTAAAACTTCATTTTTAA
TTTAAAAGGATCTAGGTGAAGATCCTTTTTGATAATCTCATGCCATAACTTCGTATAATGTATGCTATAC
GAAGTTATGGCATGACCAAAATCCCTTAACGTGAGTTTTCGTTCCACTGAGCGTCAGACCCCGTAGAAAA
GATCAAAGGATCTTCTTGAGATCCTTTTTTTCTGCGCGTAATCTGCTGCTTGCAAACAAAAAAACCACCG
CTACCAGCGGTGGTTTGTTTGCCGGATCAAGAGCTACCAACTCTTTTTCCGAAGGTAACTGGCTTCAGCA
GAGCGCAGATACCAAATACTGTTCTTCTAGTGTAGCCGTAGTTAGGCCACCACTTCAAGAACTCTGTAGC
ACCGCCTACATACCTCGCTCTGCTAATCCTGTTACCAGTGGCTGCTGCCAGTGGCGATAAGTCGTGTCTT
ACCGGGTTGGACTCAAGACGATAGTTACCGGATAAGGCGCAGCGGTCGGGCTGAACGGGGGGTTCGTGCA
CACAGCCCAGCTTGGAGCGAACGACCTACACCGAACTGAGATACCTACAGCGTGAGCTATGAGAAAGCGC
CACGCTTCCCGAAGGGAGAAAGGCGGACAGGTATCCGGTAAGCGGCAGGGTCGGAACAGGAGAGCGCACG
AGGGAGCTTCCAGGGGGAAACGCCTGGTATCTTTATAGTCCTGTCGGGTTTCG
